Addgene plasmid #240656: pG20_TEV_MYC_Hyg
Purpose: (Empty Backbone) Expression plasmid for TEV-MYC-tagged proteins with Hygromycin transgenic seed selection
Depositing lab: Hans-Henning Kunz. Depositing organization: Ludwig-Maximilians-Universitaet Muenchen (LMU). Publication: Catch & Release-rapid cost-effective protein purification from plants using a DIY GFP-Trap-protease approach. Schwartz S, Engstler C, Muhlbauer S, Windenbach E, Wunder T, Kunz HH, Brandt B. Plant J. 2025 Nov;124(3):e70544. doi: 10.1111/tpj.70544. PubMed 41222448.
Backbone
  Vector backbone: pGreen2.0
  Backbone size (bp): 6660
  Vector type: Plant Expression
  Selectable markers: Hygromycin
  Tag / fusion protein: TEV-MYC (C terminal on backbone)
Growth in bacteria
  Bacterial resistance: Kanamycin, 50 μg/mL
  Growth temperature: 37°C
  Growth strain: DH5alpha
  Copy number: High Copy
Gene/Insert
  Gene/Insert name: None
  Tag / fusion protein: TEV-MYC (C terminal on backbone)
Terms and licenses: Academic/Nonprofit Terms; Industry Terms: Not Available to Industry
How to cite: pG20_TEV_MYC_Hyg was a gift from Hans-Henning Kunz (Addgene plasmid # 240656 ; http://n2t.net/addgene:240656 ; RRID:Addgene_240656)
