[The description below was written by a language model from this plasmid's Addgene catalogue record and pLannotate feature annotations shown in this document.]
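Description:
pG20_TEV_MYC_Hyg is an empty plant expression backbone of 6,660 bp built on the pGreen2.0 binary vector system, designed for producing proteins with a C-terminal TEV protease site and MYC epitope in transgenic plants. It is propagated in E. coli at high copy through a ColE1/pUC-type origin under kanamycin selection (aph(3')-Ia). It also carries the pSa origin typical of pGreen vectors, which allows replication in Agrobacterium when the replicase function is supplied in trans from a helper plasmid. Nopaline-type left and right T-DNA border repeats delimit the region transferred into the plant genome.

Near the left border of the T-DNA, a CaMV 35S promoter drives the hph hygromycin phosphotransferase gene, which ends in the CaMV polyadenylation signal. This provides the hygromycin selection of transgenic seedlings described in the record. The cloning position is occupied by a bacterial cassette made up of the lac promoter and operator, mRFP1, and the rrnB T1 and T7Te terminators. This arrangement most likely serves as a visual dropout marker, so that colonies keeping the placeholder turn red while recombinants that have replaced it do not, although the record does not describe the cloning scheme. Directly downstream lie a Myc tag sequence and the Arabidopsis HSP18.2 terminator, so an inserted coding sequence would be fused in frame to the tag. The TEV site itself is not annotated. The annotation also identifies no plant promoter upstream of the insertion site, leaving a roughly 700 bp unannotated stretch there, so the promoter that drives the gene of interest is not stated.

According to the associated publication, the vector belongs to a toolkit for rapid, low-cost purification of proteins from plants using affinity capture and protease release.
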