Features (pLannotate 1.2.2; 21 found; start..end, strand, type, name):
     63..498     +  rep_origin     pSa ori: origin of replication from bacterial plasmid pSa
    625..647     +  misc_feature   LB T-DNA repeat: left border repeat from nopaline C58 T-DNA (truncated)
    655..831     -  polyA_signal   CaMV poly(A) signal: cauliflower mosaic virus polyadenylation signal
    881..1045    -  CDS            yokD (fragment): YOKD_BACSU - Experimental evidence at protein level: Swiss-Prot protein existence level 1. May contribute to antibiotic resistance. From Bacillus subtilis (strain 168).
   1066..2088    -  CDS            hph: KHYB_ECOLX - Experimental evidence at protein level: Swiss-Prot protein existence level 1. The aminoglycoside phosphotransferases achieve inactivation of their antibiotic substrates by phosphorylation. Only phosphorylates hygromycin and closely related compounds such as demethyl analogs and destomycin. From Escherichia coli.
   2108..2453    -  promoter       CaMV 35S promoter: strong constitutive promoter from cauliflower mosaic virus
   2110..2156    -  promoter       minimal CaMV 35S promoter: minimal 35S promoter from cauliflower mosaic virus
   3158..3245    +  CDS            lacI (fragment): lac repressor; lacI; The lac repressor binds to the lac operator to inhibit transcription in E. coli. This inhibition can be relieved by adding lactose or isopropyl-β-D-thiogalactopyranoside (IPTG).
   3258..3279    +  protein_bind   CAP binding site: CAP binding activates transcription in the presence of cAMP. E. coli catabolite activator protein
   3294..3324    +  promoter       lac promoter: promoter for the E. coli lac operon
   3332..3348    +  protein_bind   lac operator: The lac repressor binds to the lac operator to inhibit transcription in E. coli. This inhibition can be relieved by adding lactose or isopropyl-β-D-thiogalactopyranoside (IPTG). lac repressor encoded by lacI
   3384..4058    +  CDS            mRFP1: mRFP1 is a basic (constitutively fluorescent) red fluorescent protein published in 2002, derived from Discosoma sp.. It is reported to be a somewhat slowly-maturing monomer with low acid sensitivity.
   4106..4177    +  terminator     rrnB T1 terminator: transcription terminator T1 from the E. coli rrnB gene
   4193..4220    +  terminator     T7Te terminator: phage T7 early transcription terminator
   4290..4319    +  CDS            3xMyc (fragment): 3 tandem Myc epitope tags
   4330..4578    +  terminator     HSP terminator: efficient transcription terminator from the Arabidopsis thaliana heat shock protein 18.2 gene (Nagaya et al., 2010)
   4589..4619    -  promoter       NOS promoter (fragment): nopaline synthase promoter
   4743..4767    +  misc_feature   RB T-DNA repeat: right border repeat from nopaline C58 T-DNA
   4858..5446    -  rep_origin     ori: high-copy-number ColE1/pMB1/pBR322/pUC origin of replication
   5617..6432    -  CDS            KanR: aminoglycoside phosphotransferase; aph(3')-Ia; confers resistance to kanamycin in bacteria or G418 (Geneticin®) in eukaryotes
   6617..58      +  CDS            TRA2_ECOLX (fragment) (across the origin): Protein predicted: Swiss-Prot protein existence level 4. Required for transposition of transposon Tn903. From Escherichia coli.
>Addgene plasmid #240656 | pG20_TEV_MYC_Hyg | addgene full sequence | sequence record 482836 | Addgene NGS Result
AGCTCTCATCAACCGTGGCTCCCTCACTTTCTGGCTGGATGATGGGGCGATTCAGGCGATCCCCATCCAA
CAGCCCGCCGTCGAGCGGGCTTTTTTATCCCCGGAAGCCTGTGGATAGAGGGTAGTTATCCACGTGAAAC
CGCTAATGCCCCGCAAAGCCTTGATTCACGGGGCTTTCCGGCCCGCTCCAAAAACTATCCACGTGAAATC
GCTAATCAGGGTACGTGAAATCGCTAATCGGAGTACGTGAAATCGCTAATAAGGTCACGTGAAATCGCTA
ATCAAAAAGGCACGTGAGAACGCTAATAGCCCTTTCAGATCAACAGCTTGCAAACACCCCTCGCTCCGGC
AAGTAGTTACAGCAAGTAGTATGTTCAATTAGCTTTTCAATTATGAATATATATATCAATTATTGGTCGC
CCTTGGCTTGTGGACAATGCGCTACGCGCACCGGCTCCGCCCGTGGACAACCGCAAGCGGTTGCCCACCG
TCGAGCGCCTTTGCCCACAACCCGGCGGCCGGCCGCAACAGATCGTTTTATAAATTTTTTTTTTTGAAAA
AGAAAAAGCCCGAAAGGCGGCAACCTCTCGGGCTTCTGGATTTCCGATCCCCGGAATTAGATCTTGGCAG
GATATATTGTGGTGTAACGTTATCGATCTGGATTTTAGTACTGGATTTTGGTTTTAGGAATTAGAAATTT
TATTGATAGAAGTATTTTACAAATACAAATACATACTAAGGGTTTCTTATATGCTCAACACATGAGCGAA
ACCCTATAAGAACCCTAATTTCCCTTATCGGGAAACTACTCACACATTATTTATGGAGAAAATAGAGAGA
GATAGATTTGTAGAGAGAGACTGGTGATTTCAGCGTACCGAATTAATTCCTGAATCACTGCGACCGGCCC
TCCCGCGACCCAGCCGAGCGAGCTTAGCGAACTGTGGACGAGAACTGTGCCACCAAGCGTAAGGCCGTTC
TCTCGCATTTGCCTTGCTAGGCTCGCGCGAGTTGCTGGCTGAGGCGTTCTCGAAATCAGCTCTTGTTCGG
TCGGCATCTACTCTATTCCTTTGCCCTCGGACGAGTGCTGGGGCGTCGGTTTCCACTATCGGCGAGTACT
TCTACACAGCCATCGGTCCAGACGGCCGCGCTTCTGCGGGCGATTTGTGTACGCCCGACAGTCCCGGCTC
CGGATCGGACGATTGCGTCGCATCGACCCTGCGCCCAAGCTGCATCATCGAAATTGCCGTCAACCAAGCT
CTGATAGAGTTGGTCAAGACCAATGCGGAGCATATACGCCCGGAGCCTTGGCGATCCTGCAAGCTCCGGA
TGCCTCCGCTCGAAGTAGCGCGTCTGCTGCTCCATACAAGCCAACCACGGCCTCCAGAAGAAGATGTTGG
CGACCTCGTATTGGGAATCCCCGAACATCGCCTCGCTCCAGTCAATGACCGCTGTTATGCGGCCATTGTC
CGTCAGGACATTGTTGGAGCCGAAATCCGCGTGCACGAGGTGCCGGACTTCGGGGCAGTCCTCGGCCCAA
AGCATCAGCTCATCGAGAGCCTGCGCGACGGACGCACTGACGGTGTCGTCCATCACAGTTTGCCAGTGAT
ACACATGGGGATCAGCAATCGCGCATATGAAATCACGCCATGTAGTGTATTGACCGATTCCTTGCGGTCC
GAATGGGCCGAACCCGCTCGTCTGGCTAAGATCGGCCGCAGCGATAGCATCCATAGCCTCCGCGACCGGC
TGAAGAACAGCGGGCAGTTCGGTTTCAGGCAGGTCTTGCAACGTGACACCCTGTGCACGGCGGGAGATGC
AATAGGTCAGGCTCTCGCTGAACTCCCCAATGTCAAGCACTTCCGGAATCGGGAGCGCGGCCGATGCAAA
GTGCCGATAAACATAACGATCTTTGTAGAAACCATCGGCGCAGCTATTTACCCGCAGGACATATCCACGC
CCTCCTACATCGAAGCTGAAAGCACGAGATTCTTCGCCCTCCGAGAGCTGCATCAGGTCGGAGACGCTGT
CGAACTTTTCGATCAGAAACTTCTCGACAGACGTCGCGGTGAGTTCAGGCTTTTTCATAGGGGGGATCAG
CTTGGGCTGTCCTCTCCAAATGAAATGAACTTCCTTATATAGAGGAAGGGTCTTGCGAAGGATAGTGGGA
TTGTGCGTCATCCCTTACGTCAGTGGAGATGTCACATCAATCCACTTGCTTTGAAGTCGTGGTTGGAACG
ACTTCTTTTTCCACGATGCTCCTCGTGGGTGGGGGTCCATCTTTGGGACCACTGTCGGCAGAGGCATCTT
GAATGATAGCCTTTCCTTTATCGCAATGATGGCATTTGTAGGAGCCACCTTCCTTTTCTACTGTCCTTTC
GATGAAGTGACAGATAGCTGGGCAATGGAATCCGAGGAGGTTTCCCGAAATTACCCTTTGTTGAAAAGTC
TCAATAAAGCTTCGACGAGTCAGTAATAAACGGCGTCAAAGTGGTTGCAGCCGGCACACACGAGTCGTGT
TTATCAACTCAAAGCACAAATACTTTTCCTCAACCTAAAAATAAGGCAATTAGCCAAAAACAACTTTGCG
TGTAAACAACGCTCAATACACGTGTCATTTTATTATTAGCTATTGCTTCACCGCCTTAGCTTTCTCGTGA
CCTAGTCGTCCTCGTCTTTTCTTCTTCTTCTTCTATAAAACAATACCCAAAGACCTCTTCTTCTTCACAA
TTCAGATTTCAATTTCTCAAAATCTTAAAAACTTTCTCTCAATTCTCTCTACCGTGATCAAGGTAAATTT
CTGTGTTCCTTATTCTCTCAAAATCTTCGATTTTGTTTTCGTTCGATCCCAATTTCGTATATGTTCTTTG
GTTTAGATTCTGTTAATCTTAGATCGAAGTCGATTTTCTGGGTTTGATCGTTAGATATCATCTTAATTCT
CGATTAGGGTTTCATAGATATCATCCGATTTGTTCAAATAATTTGAGTTTTGTCGAATAATTACTCTTCG
ATTTGTGATTTCTATCTAGATCTGGTGTTAGTTTCTAGTTTGTGCGATCGAATTTGTCGATTAATCTGAG
TTTTTCTGATTAACAGACTAGAGTTAACCGGGCTCAGGCCTGGCGCGCCACTAGTGGATCCGATGGTGTC
TTCGATTCAATACGCAAACCGCCTCTCCCCGCGCGTTGGCCGATTCATTAATGCAGCTGGCACGACAGGT
TTCCCGACTGGAAAGCGGGCAGTGAGCGCAACGCAATTAATGTGAGTTAGCTCACTCATTAGGCACCCCA
GGCTTTACACTTTATGCTTCCGGCTCGTATGTTGTGTGGAATTGTGAGCGGATAACAATTTCACACATAC
TAGAGAAAGAGGAGAAATACTAGATGGCTTCCTCCGAGGACGTTATCAAAGAGTTCATGCGTTTCAAAGT
TCGTATGGAAGGTTCCGTTAACGGTCACGAGTTCGAAATCGAAGGTGAAGGTGAAGGTCGTCCGTACGAA
GGTACCCAGACCGCTAAACTGAAAGTTACCAAAGGTGGTCCGCTGCCGTTCGCTTGGGACATCCTGTCCC
CGCAGTTCCAGTACGGTTCCAAGGCTTACGTTAAACACCCGGCTGACATCCCGGACTACCTGAAACTGTC
CTTCCCGGAAGGTTTCAAATGGGAACGTGTTATGAACTTCGAGGACGGTGGTGTTGTTACCGTTACCCAG
GACTCCTCCCTGCAAGACGGTGAGTTCATCTACAAAGTTAAACTGCGTGGTACCAACTTCCCGTCCGACG
GTCCGGTTATGCAGAAAAAAACGATGGGTTGGGAAGCATCCACCGAACGTATGTACCCGGAGGACGGTGC
TCTGAAAGGTGAAATCAAAATGCGTCTGAAACTGAAAGACGGTGGTCACTACGACGCTGAAGTTAAAACC
ACCTACATGGCTAAAAAACCGGTTCAGCTGCCGGGTGCTTACAAAACCGACATCAAACTGGACATCACCT
CCCACAACGAGGACTACACCATCGTTGAACAGTACGAACGTGCTGAAGGTCGTCACTCCACCGGTGCTTA
ATAACGCTGATAGTGCTAGTGTAGATCGCTACTAGAGCCAGGCATCAAATAAAACGAAAGGCTCAGTCGA
AAGACTGGGCCTTTCGTTTTATCTGTTGTTTGTCGGTGAACGCTCTCTACTAGAGTCACACTGGCTCACC
TTCGGGTGGGCCTTTCTGCGTTTATAGAAGACACTGGACCCGGGAGTGAGAACCTCTACTTCCAAGGCTC
CATGGGCGGAGGATCTTCTGAACAAAAGTTGATTTCAGAAGAAGATCTGTAGGAGCTCATATGAAGATGA
AGATGAAATATTTGGTGTGTCAAATAAATAGCTTGTGTGCTTAAGTTTGTGTTTTTTTCTTGGCTTGTTG
TGTTATGAATTTGTGGCTTTTTCTAATATTAAATGAATGTAAGATCTCATTATAATGAATAAACAAATGT
TTCTATAATCCATTGTGAATGTTTTGTTGGATCTCTTCTGCAGCATATAACTACTGTATGTGCTATGGTA
TGGACTATGGAATATGATTAAAGATAAGGAATTCAGATCGGCTGAGTGGCTCCTTCAACGTTGCGGTTCT
GTCAGTTCCAAACGTAAAACGGCTTGTCCCGCGTCATCGGCGGGGGTCATAACGTGACTCCCTTAATTCT
CCGCTCATGATCAGATTGTCGTTTCCCGCCTTCAGTTTAAACTATCAGTGTTTGACAGGATATATTGGCG
GGTAAACTAAGTCGCTGTATGTGTTTGTTTGAGATCTCATGTGAGCAAAAGGCCAGCAAAAGGCCAGGAA
CCGTAAAAAGGCCGCGTTGCTGGCGTTTTTCCATAGGCTCCGCCCCCCTGACGAGCATCACAAAAATCGA
CGCTCAAGTCAGAGGTGGCGAAACCCGACAGGACTATAAAGATACCAGGCGTTTCCCCCTGGAAGCTCCC
TCGTGCGCTCTCCTGTTCCGACCCTGCCGCTTACCGGATACCTGTCCGCCTTTCTCCCTTCGGGAAGCGT
GGCGCTTTCTCATAGCTCACGCTGTAGGTATCTCAGTTCGGTGTAGGTCGTTCGCTCCAAGCTGGGCTGT
GTGCACGAACCCCCCGTTCAGCCCGACCGCTGCGCCTTATCCGGTAACTATCGTCTTGAGTCCAACCCGG
TAAGACACGACTTATCGCCACTGGCAGCAGCCACTGGTAACAGGATTAGCAGAGCGAGGTATGTAGGCGG
TGCTACAGAGTTCTTGAAGTGGTGGCCTAACTACGGCTACACTAGAAGAACAGTATTTGGTATCTGCGCT
CTGCTGAAGCCAGTTACCTTCGGAAGAAGAGTTGGTAGCTCTTGATCCGGCAAACAAACCACCGCTGGTA
GCGGTGGTTTTTTTGTTTGCAAGCAGCAGATTACGCGCAGAAAAAAAGGATCTCAAGAAGATCCTTTGAT
CTTTTCTACGGGGTCTGACGCTCAGTGGAACGAAAACTCACGTTAAGGGATTTTGGTCATGAGATTATCA
AAAAGGATCTTCACCTAGATCCTTTTAAATTAAAAATGAAGTTTTAAATCAATCTAAAGTATATATGTGT
AACATTGGTCTAGTGATTAGAAAAACTCATCGAGCATCAAATGAAACTGCAATTTATTCATATCAGGATT
ATCAATACCATATTTTTGAAAAAGCCGTTTCTGTAATGAAGGAGAAAACTCACCGAGGCAGTTCCATAGG
ATGGCAAGATCCTGGTATCGGTCTGCGATTCCGACTCGTCCAACATCAATACAACCTATTAATTTCCCCT
CGTCAAAAATAAGGTTATCAAGTGAGAAATCACCATGAGTGACGACTGAATCCGGTGAGAATGGCAAAAG
TTTATGCATTTCTTTCCAGACTTGTTCAACAGGCCAGCCATTACGCTCGTCATCAAAATCACTCGCATCA
ACCAAACCGTTATTCATTCGTGATTGCGCCTGAGCGAGACGAAATACGCGATCGCTGTTAAAAGGACAAT
TACAAACAGGAATCGAATGCAACCGGCGCAGGAACACTGCCAGCGCATCAACAATATTTTCACCTGAATC
AGGATATTCTTCTAATACCTGGAATGCTGTTTTCCCTGGGATCGCAGTGGTGAGTAACCATGCATCATCA
GGAGTACGGATAAAATGCTTGATGGTCGGAAGAGGCATAAATTCCGTCAGCCAGTTTAGTCTGACCATCT
CATCTGTAACATCATTGGCAACGCTACCTTTGCCATGTTTCAGAAACAACTCTGGCGCATCGGGCTTCCC
ATACAATCGGTAGATTGTCGCACCTGATTGCCCGACATTATCGCGAGCCCATTTATACCCATATAAATCA
GCATCCATGTTGGAATTTAATCGCGGCCTTGAGCAAGACGTTTCCCGTTGAATATGGCTCATAACACCCC
TTGTATTACTGTTTATGTAAGCAGACAGTTTTATTGTTCATGATGATATATTTTTATCTTGTGCAATGTA
ACATCAGAGATTTTGAGACACAACGTGGCTTTGTTGAATAAATCGAACTTTTGCTGAGTTGAAGGATCAG
ATCACGCATCTTCCCGACAACGCAGACCGTTCCGTGGCAAAGCAAAAGTTCAAAATCACCAACTGGTCCA
CCTACAACAA
